Addgene plasmid #115013: AT2G15300 X008_pECIA2
Purpose: Bait vector AT2G15300 X008_pECIA2 should be used with prey vector AT2G15300 X008_pECIA14.
Depositing lab: Youssef Belkhadir. Depositing organization: Gregor Mendel Institute of Molecular Plant Biology. Publication: An extracellular network of Arabidopsis leucine-rich repeat receptor kinases. Smakowska-Luzan E, Mott GA, Parys K, Stegmann M, Howton TC, Layeghifard M, Neuhold J, Lehner A, Kong J, Grunwald K, Weinberger N, Satbhai SB, Mayer D, Busch W, Madalinski M, Stolt-Bergner P, Provart NJ, Mukhtar MS, Zipfel C, Desveaux D, Guttman DS, Belkhadir Y. Nature. 2018 Jan 18;553(7688):342-346. doi: 10.1038/nature25184. Epub 2018 Jan 10. PubMed 29320478.
Backbone
  Vector backbone: pECIA2
  Backbone manufacturer: Chris Garcia (Addgene plasmid # 47032)
  Vector type: Insect Expression
Growth in bacteria
  Bacterial resistance: Ampicillin, 100 μg/mL
  Growth temperature: 37°C
  Growth strain: DH5alpha
  Copy number: High Copy
Gene/Insert
  Gene/Insert name: AT2G15300
  Species: A. thaliana (mustard weed)
  Entrez Gene: AT2G15300 (a.k.a. AT2G15300, F27O10.5, F27O10_5)
  Promoter: Metallothionein (Copper-Inducible)
  Tag / fusion protein: Fc, V5 and hexahistidine tags (C terminal on backbone)
  Cloning method: Ligation Independent Cloning
Terms and licenses: Academic/Nonprofit Terms; Industry Terms: Not Available to Industry
Depositor comments: Plasmid for secreted expression in Drosophila cell culture by induction via CuSO4. Insert is an extracellular domain of indicated LRR-RK, C-terminally tagged with Fc, V5 and hexahistidine tags. Insert Protein Sequence: NTDGVALLSFKYSILNDPLLVLRNWNYDDETPCSWTGVTCTELGIPNTPDMFRVTSLVLPNKQLLGSVSPDLFSILHLRILDLSDNFFHGSLPDSVSNASELRILSLGNNKVSGELPRSISNVASLQLLNLSANALTGKIPPNLSLPKNLTVISLAKNSFSGDIPSGFEAVQVLDISSNLLDGSLPPDFRGTSLLYLNLSNNQISGMISPPFAEKFPASAIIDLSFNNLTGPIPNTPPLLNQKTESFSGNIGLCGQPLKTLCSIPSTLSDPPNISETTSPAIAVMPTTPTPTNSSTESTNQTAKSKLKPS
How to cite: AT2G15300 X008_pECIA2 was a gift from Youssef Belkhadir (Addgene plasmid # 115013 ; http://n2t.net/addgene:115013 ; RRID:Addgene_115013)
