[The description below was written by a language model from this plasmid's Addgene catalogue record and pLannotate feature annotations shown in this document.]
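Description:
AT2G15300 X008_pECIA2 is an insect-cell expression plasmid of about 5.2 kb, built on the pECIA2 backbone. It produces the secreted extracellular domain of the Arabidopsis thaliana leucine-rich repeat receptor kinase encoded by AT2G15300. In E. coli it is maintained as a high-copy plasmid through a ColE1/pUC-type origin and selected with ampicillin via the β-lactamase gene. The remaining bacterial annotations (lac promoter and operator, and fragments of lacZα, lacI, rop and bom) are remnants of the pUC/pBR322-derived backbone and play no part in expression of the insert.

The expression cassette is driven by the Drosophila metallothionein promoter, which is induced by adding copper sulfate to Drosophila cell cultures. Downstream, a Drosophila BiP signal sequence directs the protein into the secretory pathway. It is followed in frame by the receptor ectodomain fragment, which was inserted by ligation-independent cloning, and then by a human IgG1 heavy-chain constant (Fc) region and a V5 epitope tag. The catalogue entry also lists a C-terminal hexahistidine tag, which the automated feature table does not annotate separately. An SV40 polyadenylation signal follows the cassette, although the table annotates it on the reverse strand.

The plasmid is designated the bait vector of a matched pair and is meant to be used with the corresponding pECIA14 prey vector carrying the same ectodomain. The Fc fusion provides a handle for capturing the secreted bait, while the V5 and His tags can be used for detection or purification. The pair belongs to a collection made for systematic pairwise testing of extracellular-domain interactions among Arabidopsis LRR receptor kinases.
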