Features (pLannotate 1.2.2; 18 found; start..end, strand, type, name):
     23..449     +  promoter       MT promoter: Drosophila metallothionein promoter
    467..520     +  sig_peptide    BiP signal sequence: Drosophila BiP signal sequence
    521..1447    +  CDS            Y4372_ARATH (fragment): Experimental evidence at protein level: Swiss-Prot protein existence level 1. From Arabidopsis thaliana (Mouse-ear cress).
   1481..2161    +  CDS            IGHG1 (fragment): IGHG1_HUMAN - Experimental evidence at protein level: Swiss-Prot protein existence level 1. Constant region of immunoglobulin heavy chains. Immunoglobulins, also known as antibodies, are membrane-bound or secreted glycoproteins produced by B lymphocytes. In the recognition phase of humoral immunity, the membrane-bound immunoglobulins serve as receptors which, upon binding of a specific antigen, trigger the clonal expansion and differentiation of B lymphocytes into immunoglobulins- secreting plasma cells. Secreted immunoglobulins mediate the effector phase of humoral immunity, which results in
   2180..2221    +  CDS            V5 tag: epitope tag from simian virus 5
   2321..2455    -  polyA_signal   SV40 poly(A) signal: SV40 polyadenylation signal
   2478..2562    -  CDS            large T antigen (fragment): large T antigen from SV40 (simian virus 40)
   2562..2586    +  misc_feature   MCS (fragment): pUC18/19 multiple cloning site
   2623..2639    -  protein_bind   lac operator: The lac repressor binds to the lac operator to inhibit transcription in E. coli. This inhibition can be relieved by adding lactose or isopropyl-β-D-thiogalactopyranoside (IPTG). lac repressor encoded by lacI
   2647..2677    -  promoter       lac promoter: promoter for the E. coli lac operon
   2692..2713    -  protein_bind   CAP binding site: CAP binding activates transcription in the presence of cAMP. E. coli catabolite activator protein
   2726..2818    -  CDS            lacI (fragment): lac repressor; lacI; The lac repressor binds to the lac operator to inhibit transcription in E. coli. This inhibition can be relieved by adding lactose or isopropyl-β-D-thiogalactopyranoside (IPTG).
   3001..3589    -  rep_origin     ori: high-copy-number ColE1/pMB1/pBR322/pUC origin of replication
   3760..4620    -  CDS            AmpR: β-lactamase; bla; confers resistance to ampicillin, carbenicillin, and related antibiotics
   4621..4725    -  promoter       AmpR promoter: bla
   4820..4855    +  CDS            rop (fragment): Rop protein, which maintains plasmids at low copy number; rop
   4957..5056    +  misc_feature   bom (fragment): basis of mobility region from pBR322
   5062..21      -  CDS            lacZα (fragment) (across the origin): LacZα fragment of β-galactosidase; lacZ fragment
>Addgene plasmid #115013 | AT2G15300 X008_pECIA2 | addgene full sequence | sequence record 296829 | Addgene NGS Result
GTAAAACGACGGCCAGTGAATTAATTCGTTGCAGGACAGGATGTGGTGCCCGATGTGACTAGCTCTTTGC
TGCAGGCCGTCCTATCCTCTGGTTCCGATAAGAGACCCAGAACTCCGGCCCCCCACCGCCCACCGCCACC
CCCATACATATGTGGTACGCAAGTAAGAGTGCCTGCGCATGCCCCATGTGCCCCACCAAGAGCTTTGCAT
CCCATACAAGTCCCCAAAGTGGAGAACCGAACCAATTCTTCGCGGGCAGAACAAAAGCTTCTGCACACGT
CTCCACTCGAATTTGGAGCCGGCCGGCGTGTGCAAAAGAGGTGAATCGAACGAAAGACCCGTGTGTAAAG
CCGCGTTTCCAAAATGTATAAAACCGAGAGCATCTGGCCAATGTGCATCAGTTGTGGTCAGCAGCAAAAT
CAAGTGAATCATCTCAGTGCAACTAAAGGGGGGATCCGATCTCAATATGAAGTTATGCATATTACTGGCC
GTCGTGGCCTTTGTTGGCCTCTCGCTCGGGAACACAGATGGTGTTGCTTTACTCTCTTTCAAGTATTCCA
TCCTCAATGATCCTCTCTTAGTTCTACGAAACTGGAACTACGACGATGAAACACCGTGCTCTTGGACCGG
TGTTACATGCACAGAGCTTGGGATTCCCAACACCCCTGACATGTTTAGAGTTACAAGTTTGGTTCTTCCC
AACAAACAGCTTCTTGGTTCTGTTTCTCCCGACTTGTTTTCAATCCTACATCTAAGAATCTTGGATCTCT
CCGACAATTTCTTCCATGGATCACTGCCGGATTCTGTGTCCAACGCCAGTGAGCTTCGTATTCTGTCCCT
TGGTAACAACAAGGTTTCTGGTGAACTACCCCGTAGTATCAGCAACGTGGCTAGTCTGCAGCTCTTGAAT
CTCTCTGCCAACGCCTTGACCGGAAAAATCCCTCCCAATCTCTCACTTCCCAAGAATCTGACAGTCATTT
CCTTGGCGAAGAATTCATTTTCAGGCGATATTCCAAGCGGGTTTGAAGCAGTACAGGTTCTAGATATCTC
CTCAAATCTTCTAGACGGATCTCTTCCTCCAGATTTCAGAGGAACAAGTCTCCTTTACCTCAACTTATCA
AACAATCAAATCTCCGGCATGATTTCTCCACCTTTCGCCGAAAAATTTCCAGCAAGCGCCATCATTGATC
TCTCCTTCAACAATCTAACAGGACCAATCCCTAACACACCACCATTGCTTAACCAAAAGACCGAGTCTTT
TTCTGGTAACATAGGCTTATGTGGTCAGCCATTAAAGACCCTTTGTTCAATCCCTTCTACTCTATCAGAC
CCACCAAATATCTCTGAAACTACTTCACCTGCAATAGCAGTCATGCCCACAACTCCAACACCAACAAACT
CTTCAACAGAATCAACAAATCAAACAGCCAAAAGCAAACTAAAACCAAGCCTGGAGGTGCTGTTCCAGGG
ACCAGGGAGCGACAAAACTCACACATGCCCACCGTGCCCAGCACCTGAACTCCTGGGGGGACCGTCAGTC
TTCCTCTTCCCCCCAAAACCCAAGGACACCCTCATGATCTCCCGGACCCCTGAGGTCACATGCGTGGTGG
TGGACGTGAGCCACGAAGACCCTGAGGTCAAGTTCAACTGGTACGTGGACGGCGTGGAGGTGCATAATGC
CAAGACAAAGCCGCGGGAGGAGCAGTACAACAGCACGTACCGTGTGGTCAGCGTCCTCACCGTCCTGCAC
CAGGACTGGCTGAATGGCAAGGAGTACAAGTGCAAGGTCTCCAACAAAGCCCTCCCAGCCCCCATCGAGA
AAACCATCTCCAAAGCCAAAGGGCAGCCCCGAGAACCACAGGTGTACACCCTGCCCCCATCCCGGGAGGA
GATGACCAAGAACCAGGTCAGCCTGACCTGCCTGGTCAAAGGCTTCTATCCCAGCGACATCGCCGTGGAG
TGGGAGAGCAATGGGCAGCCGGAGAACAACTACAAGACCACGCCTCCCGTGCTGGACTCCGACGGCTCCT
TCTTCCTCTACAGCAAGCTCACCGTGGACAAGAGCAGGTGGCAGCAGGGGAACGTCTTCTCATGCTCCGT
GATGCATGAGGGTCTGCACAACCACTACACGCAGAAGAGCCTCTCCCTGTCTCCGGGTAAATCTAGAGGG
CCCTTCGAAGGTAAGCCTATCCCTAACCCTCTCCTCGGTCTCGATTCTACGCGTACCGGTCATCATCACC
ATCACCATTGAGTTTAAACCCGCTGATCAGCCTCGACTGTGCCTTCTAAGGCCTGAGCTCGCTGATCAGC
CTCGATCGAGGATCCAGACATGATAAGATACATTGATGAGTTTGGACAAACCACAACTAGAATGCAGTGA
AAAAAATGCTTTATTTGTGAAATTTGTGATGCTATTGCTTTATTTGTAACCATTATAAGCTGCAATAAAC
AAGTTAACAACAACAATTGCATTCATTTTATGTTTCAGGTTCAGGGGGAGGTGTGGGAGGTTTTTTAAAG
CAAGTAAAACCTCTACAAATGTGGTATGGCTGATTATGATCAGTCGACCTGCAGGCATGCAAGCTTGGCG
TAATCATGGTCATAGCTGTTTCCTGTGTGAAATTGTTATCCGCTCACAATTCCACACAACATACGAGCCG
GAAGCATAAAGTGTAAAGCCTGGGGTGCCTAATGAGTGAGCTAACTCACATTAATTGCGTTGCGCTCACT
GCCCGCTTTCCAGTCGGGAAACCTGTCGTGCCAGCTGCATTAATGAATCGGCCAACGCGCGGGGAGAGGC
GGTTTGCGTATTGGGCGCTCTTCCGCTTCCTCGCTCACTGACTCGCTGCGCTCGGTCGTTCGGCTGCGGC
GAGCGGTATCAGCTCACTCAAAGGCGGTAATACGGTTATCCACAGAATCAGGGGATAACGCAGGAAAGAA
CATGTGAGCAAAAGGCCAGCAAAAGGCCAGGAACCGTAAAAAGGCCGCGTTGCTGGCGTTTTTCCATAGG
CTCCGCCCCCCTGACGAGCATCACAAAAATCGACGCTCAAGTCAGAGGTGGCGAAACCCGACAGGACTAT
AAAGATACCAGGCGTTTCCCCCTGGAAGCTCCCTCGTGCGCTCTCCTGTTCCGACCCTGCCGCTTACCGG
ATACCTGTCCGCCTTTCTCCCTTCGGGAAGCGTGGCGCTTTCTCATAGCTCACGCTGTAGGTATCTCAGT
TCGGTGTAGGTCGTTCGCTCCAAGCTGGGCTGTGTGCACGAACCCCCCGTTCAGCCCGACCGCTGCGCCT
TATCCGGTAACTATCGTCTTGAGTCCAACCCGGTAAGACACGACTTATCGCCACTGGCAGCAGCCACTGG
TAACAGGATTAGCAGAGCGAGGTATGTAGGCGGTGCTACAGAGTTCTTGAAGTGGTGGCCTAACTACGGC
TACACTAGAAGAACAGTATTTGGTATCTGCGCTCTGCTGAAGCCAGTTACCTTCGGAAAAAGAGTTGGTA
GCTCTTGATCCGGCAAACAAACCACCGCTGGTAGCGGTGGTTTTTTTGTTTGCAAGCAGCAGATTACGCG
CAGAAAAAAAGGATCTCAAGAAGATCCTTTGATCTTTTCTACGGGGTCTGACGCTCAGTGGAACGAAAAC
TCACGTTAAGGGATTTTGGTCATGAGATTATCAAAAAGGATCTTCACCTAGATCCTTTTAAATTAAAAAT
GAAGTTTTAAATCAATCTAAAGTATATATGAGTAAACTTGGTCTGACAGTTACCAATGCTTAATCAGTGA
GGCACCTATCTCAGCGATCTGTCTATTTCGTTCATCCATAGTTGCCTGACTCCCCGTCGTGTAGATAACT
ACGATACGGGAGGGCTTACCATCTGGCCCCAGTGCTGCAATGATACCGCGAGACCCACGCTCACCGGCTC
CAGATTTATCAGCAATAAACCAGCCAGCCGGAAGGGCCGAGCGCAGAAGTGGTCCTGCAACTTTATCCGC
CTCCATCCAGTCTATTAATTGTTGCCGGGAAGCTAGAGTAAGTAGTTCGCCAGTTAATAGTTTGCGCAAC
GTTGTTGCCATTGCTACAGGCATCGTGGTGTCACGCTCGTCGTTTGGTATGGCTTCATTCAGCTCCGGTT
CCCAACGATCAAGGCGAGTTACATGATCCCCCATGTTGTGCAAAAAAGCGGTTAGCTCCTTCGGTCCTCC
GATCGTTGTCAGAAGTAAGTTGGCCGCAGTGTTATCACTCATGGTTATGGCAGCACTGCATAATTCTCTT
ACTGTCATGCCATCCGTAAGATGCTTTTCTGTGACTGGTGAGTACTCAACCAAGTCATTCTGAGAATAGT
GTATGCGGCGACCGAGTTGCTCTTGCCCGGCGTCAATACGGGATAATACCGCGCCACATAGCAGAACTTT
AAAAGTGCTCATCATTGGAAAACGTTCTTCGGGGCGAAAACTCTCAAGGATCTTACCGCTGTTGAGATCC
AGTTCGATGTAACCCACTCGTGCACCCAACTGATCTTCAGCATCTTTTACTTTCACCAGCGTTTCTGGGT
GAGCAAAAACAGGAAGGCAAAATGCCGCAAAAAAGGGAATAAGGGCGACACGGAAATGTTGAATACTCAT
ACTCTTCCTTTTTCAATATTATTGAAGCATTTATCAGGGTTATTGTCTCATGAGCGGATACATATTTGAA
TGTATTTAGAAAAATAAACAAATAGGGGTTCCGCGCACATTTCCCCGAAAAGTGCCACCTGACGTCTAAG
AAACCATTATTATCATGACATTAACCTATAAAAATAGGCGTATCACGAGGCCCTTTCGTCTCGCGCGTTT
CGGTGATGACGGTGAAAACCTCTGACACATGCAGCTCCCGGAGACGGTCACAGCTTGTCTGTAAGCGGAT
GCCGGGAGCAGACAAGCCCGTCAGGGCGCGTCAGCGGGTGTTGGCGGGTGTCGGGGCTGGCTTAACTATG
CGGCATCAGAGCAGATTGTACTGAGAGTGCACCATATGCGGTGTGAAATACCGCACAGATGCGTAAGGAG
AAAATACCGCATCAGGCGCCATTCGCCATTCAGGCTGCGCAACTGTTGGGAAGGGCGATCGGTGCGGGCC
TCTTCGCTATTACGCCAGCTGGCGAAAGGGGGATGTGCTGCAAGGCGATTAAGTTGGGTAACGCCAGGGT
TTTCCCAGTCACGACGTT
